Addgene plasmid #211121: pBiT3.1-N_WDR13:1-485
Purpose: Mammalian expression of full-length human WDR13. N-terminal HiBiT tag.
Depositing lab: Cheryl Arrowsmith. Depositing organization: University of Toronto. Publication: A Target Class Ligandability Evaluation of WD40 Repeat-Containing Proteins. Ackloo S, Li F, Szewczyk M, Seitova A, Loppnau P, Zeng H, Xu J, Ahmad S, Arnautova YA, Baghaie AJ, Beldar S, Bolotokova A, Centrella PA, Chau I, Clark MA, Cuozzo JW, Dehghani-Tafti S, Disch JS, Dong A, Dumas A, Feng JA, Ghiabi P, Gibson E, Gilmer J, Goldman B, Green SR, Guie MA, Guilinger JP, Harms N, Herasymenko O, Houliston S, Hutchinson A, Kearnes S, Keefe AD, Kimani SW, Kramer T, Kutera M, Kwak HA, Lento C, Li Y, Liu J, Loup J, Machado RAC, Mulhern CJ, Perveen S, Righetto GL, Riley P, Shrestha S, Sigel EA, Silva M, Sintchak MD, Slakman BL, Taylor RD, Thompson J, Torng W, Underkoffler C, von Rechenberg M, Walsh RT, Watson I, Wilson DJ, Wolf E, Yadav M, Yazdi AK, Zhang J, Zhang Y, Santhakumar V, Edwards AM, Barsyte-Lovejoy D, Schapira M, Brown PJ, Halabelian L, Arrowsmith CH. J Med Chem. 2025 Jan 23;68(2):1092-1112. doi: 10.1021/acs.jmedchem.4c02010. Epub 2024 Nov 4. PubMed 39495097.
Backbone
  Vector backbone: pBiT3.1-N
  Backbone manufacturer: Promega
  Vector type: Mammalian Expression
  Selectable markers: Neomycin (select with G418)
Growth in bacteria
  Bacterial resistance: Kanamycin, 50 μg/mL
  Growth temperature: 37°C
  Growth strain: DH5alpha
  Copy number: High Copy
Gene/Insert
  Gene/Insert name: WDR13:M1-K485
  Species: H. sapiens (human)
  Insert size (bp): 1455
  Mutation: wild type
  Entrez Gene: WDR13 (a.k.a. MG21, FLJ20563, DKFZp779C2057)
  Promoter: CMV
  Tag / fusion protein: MVSGWRLFKKISGSSGGSSG (N terminal on insert)
  Cloning method: Ligation Independent Cloning
  Sequencing primers: 5′ T7; 3′ TTGCTCAGCGGTGGCAGCAG
Resource information
  A portion of this plasmid was derived from a plasmid made by: Integrated DNA Technologies (Synthetic dsDNA)
Terms and licenses: Academic/Nonprofit Terms; Industry Terms: Not Available to Industry
Depositor comments: 5' Cloning Site: Xho1 (not destroyed), 3' Cloning Site: Xba1 (not destroyed).
How to cite: pBiT3.1-N_WDR13:1-485 was a gift from Cheryl Arrowsmith (Addgene plasmid # 211121 ; http://n2t.net/addgene:211121 ; RRID:Addgene_211121)
