[The description below was written by a language model from this plasmid's Addgene catalogue record and pLannotate feature annotations shown in this document.]
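Description:
pBiT3.1-N_WDR13:1-485 is a mammalian expression plasmid built on the Promega pBiT3.1-N backbone that encodes full-length, wild-type human WDR13 (residues M1 to K485, a 1455 bp insert derived from synthetic double-stranded DNA) fused at its N terminus to the HiBiT peptide through a short glycine/serine linker. The open reading frame was introduced by ligation-independent cloning between XhoI and XbaI sites, both of which are retained. Transcription is driven by the human CMV immediate-early enhancer and promoter, followed by a chimeric β-globin/immunoglobulin intron that improves mRNA processing. A T7 promoter upstream of the coding sequence also serves as a sequencing primer site, and an SV40 late polyadenylation signal terminates the transcript.

In bacteria the 5.7 kb plasmid replicates at high copy from a ColE1/pUC-type origin and is selected with kanamycin through the neo (nptII) gene, which the annotation shows under the bacterial EM7 promoter, with a loxP site just upstream. The catalogue lists neomycin/G418 as the mammalian selectable marker. However, the feature table also shows a separate SV40 early promoter–blasticidin S deaminase cassette with a synthetic poly(A) signal, and no eukaryotic promoter is annotated directly ahead of neo, so the record is not fully consistent on which drug works in mammalian cells.

HiBiT is a small peptide that complements the LgBiT fragment to reconstitute NanoLuc luciferase, allowing luminescent quantification of the tagged protein in cells or lysates. The plasmid comes from a study evaluating the ligandability of WD40 repeat proteins, which suggests use in cellular assays of WDR13 levels or ligand engagement, although the record does not name the specific assay.
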