Features (pLannotate 1.2.2; 17 found; start..end, strand, type, name):
     24..105     -  polyA_signal   SV40 poly(A) signal: SV40 polyadenylation signal
    128..211     -  CDS            large T antigen (fragment): large T antigen from SV40 (simian virus 40)
    276..641     +  enhancer       CMV enhancer: human cytomegalovirus immediate early enhancer
    643..842     +  promoter       CMV promoter: human cytomegalovirus (CMV) immediate early promoter
    981..1113    +  intron         chimeric intron: chimera between introns from human β-globin and immunoglobulin heavy chain genes
   1157..1175    +  promoter       T7 promoter: promoter for bacteriophage T7 RNA polymerase
   1250..2704    +  CDS            WDR13: WDR13_HUMAN - Experimental evidence at protein level: Swiss-Prot protein existence level 1. From Homo sapiens (Human).
   2735..2753    +  misc_feature   MCS (fragment): pUC18/19 multiple cloning site
   2802..2923    -  polyA_signal   SV40 poly(A) signal: SV40 polyadenylation signal
   2946..3014    -  CDS            large T antigen (fragment): large T antigen from SV40 (simian virus 40)
   3038..3071    +  protein_bind   loxP: Cre-mediated recombination occurs in the 8-bp core sequence (GCATACAT). Cre recombinase
   3081..3128    +  promoter       EM7 promoter: synthetic bacterial promoter&nbsp
   3160..3951    +  CDS            neo: KKA2_KLEPN - Also known as kan, nptII. Experimental evidence at protein level: Swiss-Prot protein existence level 1. Resistance to kanamycin, neomycin, paromomycin, ribostamycin, butirosin and gentamicin B. From Klebsiella pneumoniae.
   4112..4700    -  rep_origin     ori: high-copy-number ColE1/pMB1/pBR322/pUC origin of replication
   4826..4874    -  polyA_signal   poly(A) signal: synthetic polyadenylation signal
   4898..5296    -  CDS            BSD: blasticidin S deaminase; Aspergillus terreus BSD; confers resistance to blasticidin
   5327..5684    -  promoter       SV40 promoter: SV40 enhancer and early promoter
>Addgene plasmid #211121 | pBiT3.1-N_WDR13:1-485 | addgene full sequence | sequence record 425953 | Addgene NGS Result
AAGACGCGTTAATTAAGACGTCGGCAGTGAAAAAAATGCTTTATTTGTGAAATTTGTGATGCTATTGCTT
TATTTGTAACCATTATAAGCTGCAATAAACAAGTTAACAACAACAATTGCATTCATTTTATGTTTCAGGT
TCAGGGGGAGGTGTGGGAGGTTTTTTAAAGCAAGTAAAACCTCTACAAATGTGGTATGGCTGATTATGAT
CCGCGGCCGCAATACGTCGACGTTATCAGCTGACTTCGTACGAGAGCCTAGGATTATGGCGCGCCACTAG
TTATTAATAGTAATCAATTACGGGGTCATTAGTTCATAGCCCATATATGGAGTTCCGCGTTACATAACTT
ACGGTAAATGGCCCGCCTGGCTGACCGCCCAACGACCCCCGCCCATTGACGTCAATAATGACGTATGTTC
CCATAGTAACGCCAATAGGGACTTTCCATTGACGTCAATGGGTGGAGTATTTACGGTAAACTGCCCACTT
GGCAGTACATCAAGTGTATCATATGCCAAGTCCGCCCCCTATTGACGTCAATGACGGTAAATGGCCCGCC
TGGCATTATGCCCAGTACATGACCTTACGGGACTTTCCTACTTGGCAGTACATCTACGTATTAGTCATCG
CTATTACCATGGTGATGCGGTTTTGGCAGTACACCAATGGGCGTGGATAGCGGTTTGACTCACGGGGATT
TCCAAGTCTCCACCCCATTGACGTCAATGGGAGTTTGTTTTGGCACCAAAATCAACGGGACTTTCCAAAA
TGTCGTAATAACCCCGCCCCGTTGACGCAAATGGGCGGTAGGCGTGTACGGTGGGAGGTCTATATAAGCA
GAGCTGGTTTAGTGAACCGTCAGATCACTAGAATCTTTATTGCGGTAGTTTATCACAGTTAAATTGCTAA
CGCAGTCAGTGCTTCTGACACAACAGTCTCGAACTTAAGCTGCAGAAGTTGGTCGTGAGGCACTGGGCAG
GTAAGTATCAAGGTTACAAGACAGGTTTAAGGAGACCAATAGAAACTGGGCTTGTCGAGACAGAGAAGAC
TCTTGCGTTTCTGATAGGCACCTATTGGTCTTACTGACATCCACTTTGCCTTTCTCTCCACAGGTGTCCA
CTCCCAGTTCAATTACAGCTCTTAAGGCTAGAGTATTAATACGACTCACTATAGGGGTTAGCGATCGCCA
TGGTGAGCGGCTGGCGGCTGTTCAAGAAGATTAGCGGGAGCTCCGGTGGCTCGAGCGGTATGGCCGCGGT
GTGGCAGCAAGTCTTAGCGGTGGACGCCAGATATAATGCGTATCGCACACCGACTTTTCCCCAATTTCGT
ACGCAATATATCAGGCGTCGCTCACAGCTCCTGAGGGAAAATGCAAAGGCGGGACATCCGCCAGCACTCA
GGAGACAATACCTCAGGTTGCGCGGTCAACTTTTGGGTCAACGCTACGGTCCGCTGTCTGAGCCGGGATC
GGCGCGCGCTTATTCTAATTCAATCGTCCGCTCGAGTAGGACCACGTTGGATCGTATGGAGGATTTCGAG
GATGACCCGAGGGCTTTGGGTGCGCGTGGACACCGTCGTTCGGTTTCCCGCGGTTCATACCAATTGCAAG
CTCAAATGAACAGAGCCGTCTATGAGGATAGGCCCCCCGGCTCGGTTGTTCCCACTTCGGCTGCGGAAGC
GAGTCGTGCGATGGCTGGTGACACGTCGTTGTCAGAAAACTACGCCTTTGCGGGTATGTATCACGTTTTC
GACCAACATGTAGATGAGGCAGTTCCCCGTGTGAGATTTGCCAACGACGACAGACACCGCCTTGCGTGTT
GTTCTCTTGATGGTTCGATAAGCCTCTGCCAATTGGTTCCAGCTCCTCCCACTGTACTCAGGGTACTCAG
AGGTCATACGAGAGGTGTCTCCGACTTTGCATGGTCTCTTTCTAACGATATCCTTGTTTCAACGTCGCTC
GATGCTACTATGCGTATATGGGCTTCAGAGGACGGCAGATGCATTCGTGAGATCCCCGACCCGGATTCAG
CCGAGCTTCTGTGCTGCACCTTTCAACCCGTCAACAATAATCTTACGGTCGTAGGCAACGCCAAACATAA
TGTACATGTTATGAACATTTCGACAGGTAAGAAAGTTAAGGGAGGCTCCTCTAAGCTCACTGGTCGTGTA
CTCGCCCTGTCGTTCGACGCCCCTGGACGTCTTCTCTGGGCCGGCGACGACCGCGGATCGGTGTTTAGCT
TTCTCTTTGATATGGCCACCGGCAAATTGACCAAGGCTAAGAGACTTGTGGTTCACGAGGGTTCACCAGT
CACGAGTATAAGCGCGAGATCCTGGGTCTCCAGAGAGGCAAGGGACCCGTCACTTCTGATTAACGCGTGC
CTGAATAAATTGCTCCTTTATAGGGTGGTAGACAATGAGGGCACGTTGCAGTTGAAGCGTTCCTTTCCTA
TCGAGCAGAGCTCACATCCCGTGCGCTCGATCTTTTGCCCCCTTATGTCGTTTCGTCAAGGAGCCTGCGT
GGTGACAGGTTCGGAAGATATGTGCGTCCATTTCTTCGATGTTGAGCGCGCAGCAAAAGCGGCGGTGAAT
AAGCTGCAAGGCCACAGTGCTCCCGTACTGGACGTGTCGTTCAATTGCGATGAGTCGCTCTTGGCGAGTT
CGGACGCCAGTGGTATGGTCATCGTCTGGAGGCGGGAGCAGAAGTAATCTAGAGGTCAAGCTTCGGGGGT
TTAAACCTGCAGGCATGCAAGCTGATTTGGCTGCTGCCACCGCTGAGCAAGGCCGCTTCGAGCAGACATG
ATAAGATACATTGATGAGTTTGGACAAACCACAACTAGAATGCAGTGAAAAAAATGCTTTATTTGTGAAA
TTTGTGATGCTATTGCTTTATTTGTAACCATTATAAGCTGCAATAAACAAGTTAACAACAACAATTGCAT
TCATTTTATGTTTCAGGTTCAGGGGGAGATGTGGGAGGTTTTTTTAAGCAAGTAAAACCTCTACAAATGT
GGTAAAATCTTAATTAAGACTTCTAATATAACTTCGTATAGCATACATTATACGAAGTTATGGTTCCACT
GTTGACAATTAATCATCGGCATAGTATATCGGCATAGTATAATACGACAAGGTGAGGAACTAAACCCAGG
AGGCAGATCATGATTGAACAAGATGGATTGCACGCAGGTTCTCCGGCCGCTTGGGTGGAGAGGCTATTCG
GCTATGACTGGGCACAACAGACAATCGGCTGCTCTGATGCCGCCGTGTTCCGGCTGTCAGCGCAGGGGCG
CCCGGTTCTTTTTGTCAAGACCGACCTGTCCGGTGCCCTGAATGAACTGCAGGACGAGGCAGCGCGGCTA
TCGTGGCTGGCCACGACGGGCGTTCCTTGCGCAGCTGTGCTCGACGTTGTCACTGAAGCGGGAAGGGACT
GGCTGCTATTGGGCGAAGTGCCGGGGCAGGATCTCCTGTCATCTCACCTTGCTCCTGCCGAGAAAGTATC
CATCATGGCTGATGCAATGCGGCGGCTGCATACGCTTGATCCGGCTACCTGCCCATTCGACCACCAAGCG
AAACATCGCATCGAGCGAGCACGTACTCGGATGGAAGCCGGTCTTGTCGATCAGGATGATCTGGACGAAG
AGCATCAGGGGCTCGCGCCAGCCGAACTGTTCGCCAGGCTCAAGGCGCGCATGCCCGACGGCGAGGATCT
CGTCGTGACCCATGGCGATGCCTGCTTGCCGAATATCATGGTGGAAAATGGCCGCTTTTCTGGATTCATC
GACTGTGGCCGGCTGGGTGTGGCGGACCGCTATCAGGACATAGCGTTGGCTACCCGTGATATTGCTGAAG
AGCTTGGCGGCGAATGGGCTGACCGCTTCCTCGTGCTTTACGGTATCGCCGCTCCCGATTCGCAGCGCAT
CGCCTTCTATCGCCTTCTTGACGAGTTCTTCTGATTCGAAATGACCGACCAAGCGACGCCCAACCGGTAT
CAGCTCACTCAAAGGCGGTAATACGGTTATCCACAGAATCAGGGGATAACGCAGGAAAGAACATGTGAGC
AAAAGGCCAGCAAAAGGCCAGGAACCGTAAAAAGGCCGCGTTGCTGGCGTTTTTCCATAGGCTCCGCCCC
CCTGACGAGCATCACAAAAATCGACGCTCAAGTCAGAGGTGGCGAAACCCGACAGGACTATAAAGATACC
AGGCGTTTCCCCCTGGAAGCTCCCTCGTGCGCTCTCCTGTTCCGACCCTGCCGCTTACCGGATACCTGTC
CGCCTTTCTCCCTTCGGGAAGCGTGGCGCTTTCTCATAGCTCACGCTGTAGGTATCTCAGTTCGGTGTAG
GTCGTTCGCTCCAAGCTGGGCTGTGTGCACGAACCCCCCGTTCAGCCCGACCGCTGCGCCTTATCCGGTA
ACTATCGTCTTGAGTCCAACCCGGTAAGACACGACTTATCGCCACTGGCAGCAGCCACTGGTAACAGGAT
TAGCAGAGCGAGGTATGTAGGCGGTGCTACAGAGTTCTTGAAGTGGTGGCCTAACTACGGCTACACTAGA
AGGACAGTATTTGGTATCTGCGCTCTGCTGAAGCCAGTTACCTTCGGAAAAAGAGTTGGTAGCTCTTGAT
CCGGCAAACAAACCACCGCTGGTAGCGGTGGTTTTTTTGTTTGCAAGCAGCAGATTACGCGCAGAAAAAA
AGGATTTCAAGAAGATCCTTTGATCTTTTCTACGGGGTCTGACGCTCAGTGGAACGAAAACTCACGTTAA
GGGATTTTGGTCATGAGATTATCAAAAAGGATCTTCACCTAGATCCTTTTATAGTCCGGAATCGTCACAC
AAAAAACCAACACACAGATGTAATGAAAATAAAGATATTTTATTGCGGCCATCGTGATGGCTAGAGTTTA
GCCCTCCCACACATAACCAGAGGGCAGCAATTCACGAATCCCAACTGCCGTCGGCTGTCCATCACTGTCC
TTCACTATGGCTTTGATCCCAGGATGCAGATCGAGAAGCACCTGTCGGCACCGTCCGCAGGGGCTCAAGA
TGCCCCTGTTCTCATTTCCGATCGCGACGATACAAGTCAGGTTGCCAGCTGCCGCAGCAGCAGCAGTGCC
CAGCACCACGAGTTCTGCACAAGGTCCCCCAGTAAAATGATATACATTGACACCAGTGAAGATGCGGCCG
TCGCTAGAGAGAGCTGCGCTGGCGACGCTGTAGTCTTCAGAGATGGGGATGCTGTTGATTGTAGCCGTTG
CTCTTTCAATGAGGGTGGATTCTTCTTGAGACAAAGGCTTGGCCATGGTGGCGCTAGTGTCAGAAGAATC
GAGCTTTTTGCAAAAGCCTAGGCCTCCAAAAAAGCCTCCTCACTACTTCTGGAATAGCTCAGAGGCCGAG
GCGGCCTCGGCCTCTGCATAAATAAAAAAAATTAGTCAGCCATGGGGCGGAGAATGGGCGGAACTGGGCG
GAGTTAGGGGCGGGATGGGCGGAGTTAGGGGCGGGACTATGGTTGCTGACTAATTGAGATGCATGCTTTG
CATACTTCTGCCTGCTGGGGAGCCTGGGGACTTTCCACACCTGGTTGCTGACTAATTGAGATGCATGCTT
TGCATACTTCTGCCTGCTGGGGAGCCTGGGGACTTTCCACACCCTAACTGACACACATTCCACAGCTGGT
TCTTTCCGCCTCAGAAGGTACCTAACCAAGTTCCTCTTTCAGAGGTTATTTCAGGCCATGGTGCTGCGC
