>Addgene plasmid #211121 | pBiT3.1-N_WDR13:1-485 | depositor partial sequence | sequence record 411720 | Insert sequence
ATGGCCGCGGTGTGGCAGCAAGTCTTAGCGGTGGACGCCAGATATAATGCGTATCGCACACCGACTTTTC
CCCAATTTCGTACGCAATATATCAGGCGTCGCTCACAGCTCCTGAGGGAAAATGCAAAGGCGGGACATCC
GCCAGCACTCAGGAGACAATACCTCAGGTTGCGCGGTCAACTTTTGGGTCAACGCTACGGTCCGCTGTCT
GAGCCGGGATCGGCGCGCGCTTATTCTAATTCAATCGTCCGCTCGAGTAGGACCACGTTGGATCGTATGG
AGGATTTCGAGGATGACCCGAGGGCTTTGGGTGCGCGTGGACACCGTCGTTCGGTTTCCCGCGGTTCATA
CCAATTGCAAGCTCAAATGAACAGAGCCGTCTATGAGGATAGGCCCCCCGGCTCGGTTGTTCCCACTTCG
GCTGCGGAAGCGAGTCGTGCGATGGCTGGTGACACGTCGTTGTCAGAAAACTACGCCTTTGCGGGTATGT
ATCACGTTTTCGACCAACATGTAGATGAGGCAGTTCCCCGTGTGAGATTTGCCAACGACGACAGACACCG
CCTTGCGTGTTGTTCTCTTGATGGTTCGATAAGCCTCTGCCAATTGGTTCCAGCTCCTCCCACTGTACTC
AGGGTACTCAGAGGTCATACGAGAGGTGTCTCCGACTTTGCATGGTCTCTTTCTAACGATATCCTTGTTT
CAACGTCGCTCGATGCTACTATGCGTATATGGGCTTCAGAGGACGGCAGATGCATTCGTGAGATCCCCGA
CCCGGATTCAGCCGAGCTTCTGTGCTGCACCTTTCAACCCGTCAACAATAATCTTACGGTCGTAGGCAAC
GCCAAACATAATGTACATGTTATGAACATTTCGACAGGTAAGAAAGTTAAGGGAGGCTCCTCTAAGCTCA
CTGGTCGTGTACTCGCCCTGTCGTTCGACGCCCCTGGACGTCTTCTCTGGGCCGGCGACGACCGCGGATC
GGTGTTTAGCTTTCTCTTTGATATGGCCACCGGCAAATTGACCAAGGCTAAGAGACTTGTGGTTCACGAG
GGTTCACCAGTCACGAGTATAAGCGCGAGATCCTGGGTCTCCAGAGAGGCAAGGGACCCGTCACTTCTGA
TTAACGCGTGCCTGAATAAATTGCTCCTTTATAGGGTGGTAGACAATGAGGGCACGTTGCAGTTGAAGCG
TTCCTTTCCTATCGAGCAGAGCTCACATCCCGTGCGCTCGATCTTTTGCCCCCTTATGTCGTTTCGTCAA
GGAGCCTGCGTGGTGACAGGTTCGGAAGATATGTGCGTCCATTTCTTCGATGTTGAGCGCGCAGCAAAAG
CGGCGGTGAATAAGCTGCAAGGCCACAGTGCTCCCGTACTGGACGTGTCGTTCAATTGCGATGAGTCGCT
CTTGGCGAGTTCGGACGCCAGTGGTATGGTCATCGTCTGGAGGCGGGAGCAGAAG
